>Addgene plasmid #148165 | pAc5.1B-lambdaN-HA-DmThor-CLL78AAA-V5His6_Z | depositor full sequence | sequence record 290613 | Full Sequence
CTTCAAGGAATTAATTCTATATTCTAAAAACACAAATGATACTTCTAAAAAAAATCATGAATGGCATCAA
CTCTGAATCAAATCTTTGCAGATGCACCTACTTCTCATTTCCACTGTCACATCATTTTTCCAGATCTCGC
TGCCTGTTATGTGGCCCACAAACCAAGACACGTTTTATGGCCATTAAAGCTGGCTGATCGTCGCCAAACA
CCAAATACATATCAATATGTACATTCGAGAAAGAAGCGATCAAAGAAGCGTCTTCGGGCGAGTAGGAGAA
TGCGGAGGAGAAGGAGAACGAGCTGATCTAGTATCTCTCCACAATCCAATGCCAACTGACCAACTGGCCA
TATTCGGAGCAATTTGAAGCCAATTTCCATCGCCTGGCGATCGCTCCATTCTTGGCTATATGTTTTTCAC
CGTTCCCGGGGCCATTTTCAAAGACTCGTCGGTAAGATAAGATTGTGTCACTCGCTGTCTCTCTTCATTT
GTCGAAGAATGCTGAGGAATTTCGCGATGACGTCGGCGAGTATTTTGAAGAATGAGAATAATTTGTATTT
ATACGAAAATCAGTTAGTGGAATTTTCTACAAAAACATGTTATCTATAGATAATTTTGTTGCAAAATATG
TTGACTATGACAAAGATTGTATGTATATACCTTTAATGTATTCTCATTTTCTTATGTATTTATAATGGCA
ATGATGATACTGATGATATTTTAAGATGATGCCAGACCACAGGCTGATTTCTGCGTCTTTTGCCGAACGC
AGTGCATGTGCGGTTGTTGTTTTTTGGAATAGTTTCAATTTTCGGACTGTCCGCTTTGATTTCAGTTTCT
TGGCTTATTCAAAAAGCAAAGTAAAGCCAAAAAAGCGAGATGGCAATACCAAATGCGGCAAAACGGTAGT
GGAAGGAAAGGGGTGCGGGGCAGCGGAAGGAAGGGTGGGGCGGGGCGTGGCGGGGTCTGTGGCTGGGCGC
GACGTCACCGACGTTGGAGCCACTCCTTTGACCATGTGTGCGTGTGTGTATTATTCGTGTCTCGCCACTC
GCCGGTTGTTTTTTTCTTTTTATCTCGCTCTCTCTAGCGCCATCTCGTACGCATGCTCAACGCACCGCAT
GTTGCCGTGTCCTTTATGCGTCATTTTGGCTCGAAATAGGCAATTATTTAAACAAAGATTAGTCAACGAA
AACGCTAAAATAAATAAGTCTACAATATGGTTACTTATTGCCATGTGTGTGCAGCCAACGATAGCAACAA
AAGCAACAACACAGTGGCTTTCCCTCTTTCACTTTTTGTTTGCAAGCGCGTGCGAGCAAGACGGCACGAC
CGGCAAACGCAATTACGCTGACAAAGAGCAGACGAAGTTTTGGCCGAAAAACATCAAGGCGCCTGATACG
AATGCATTTGCAATAACAATTGCGATATTTAATATTGTTTATGAAGCTGTTTGACTTCAAAACACACAAA
AAAAAAAATAAAACAAATTATTTGAAAGAGAATTAGGAATCGGACAGCTTATCGTTACGGGCTAACAGCA
CACCGAGACGAAATAGCTTACCTGACGTCACAGCCTCTGGAAGAACTGCCGCCAAGCAGAGAGAGAGAGA
AAAAGAGGGAGAGCAGCTTAGACCGCATGTGCTTGTGTGTGAGGCGTCTCTCTCTTCGTCTCCTGTTTGC
GCAAACGCATAGACTGCACTGAGAAAATCGATTACCTATTTTTTATGAATGAATATTTGCACTATTACTA
TTCAAAACTATTAAGATAGCAATCACATTCAATAGCCAAATACTATACCACCTGAGCGATGCAACGAAAT
GATCAATTTGAGCAAAAATGCTGCATATTTAGGACGGCATCATTATAGAAATGCTTCTTGCTGTGTACTT
TTCTCTCGTCTGGCAGCTGTTTCGCCGTTATTGTTAAAACCGGCTTAAGTTAGGTGTGTTTTCTACGACT
AGTGATGCCCCTACTAGAAGATGTGTGTTGCACAAATGTCCCTGAATAACCAATTTGAAGTGCAGATAGC
AGTAAACGTAAGCTAATATGAATATTATTTAACTGTAATGTTTTAATATCGCTGGACATTACTAATAAAC
CCACTATAAACACATGTACATATGTATGTTTTGGCATACAATGAGTAGTTGGGGAAAAAATGTGTAAAAG
CACCGTGACCATCACAGCATAAAGATAACCAGCTGAAGTATCGAATATGAGTAACCCCCAAATTGAATCA
CATGCCGCAACTGATAGGACCCATGGAAGTACACTCTTCATGGCGATATACAAGACACACACAAGCACGA
ACACCCAGTTGCGGAGGAAATTCTCCGTAAATGAAAACCCAATCGGCGAACAATTCATACCCATATATGG
TAAAAGTTTTGAACGCGACTTGAGAGCGGAGAGCATTGCGGCTGATAAGGTTTTAGCGCTAAGCGGGCTT
TATAAAACGGGCTGCGGGACCAGTTTTCATATCACTACCGTTTGAGTTCTTGTGCTGTGTGGATACTCCT
CCCGACACAAAGCCGCTCCATCAGCCAGCAGTCGTCTAATCCAGAGACCCCGGATCGGGGTACCAACATG
GACGCACAAACACGACGACGTGAGCGTCGCGCTGAGAAACAAGCTCAATGGAAAGCTGCAAACGGTGGAT
CTCCTCCACATATGGCTTACCCATACGATGTTCCAGATTACGCTCCTCCAAGCTTGAATTCTGCAGATAT
CATGTCCGCTTCACCCACCGCCCGTCAAGCCATCACCCAGGCCCTGCCCATGATCACCAGGAAGGTTGTC
ATCTCGGATCCGATCCAGATGCCCGAGGTGTACTCCTCGACGCCCGGCGGAACCCTCTACTCCACCACTC
CTGGAGGCACCAAACTTATCTACGAGCGGGCTTTCATGAAGAATCTCCGTGGCTCCCCATTGAGCCAAAC
TCCGCCGTCCAACGTGCCCAGTGCTGCGGCGAGGGGCACTCCGCGTACTCCCTTCCGCAAGTGCGTGCCC
GTCCCCACGGAACTGATCAAGCAGACCAAGTCGCTGAAGATCGAGGACCAGGAACAGTTCCAACTGGATC
TGCGCTCGAGTCTAGAGGGCCCGCGGTTCGAAGGTAAGCCTATCCCTAACCCTCTCCTCGGTCTCGATTC
TACGCGTACCGGTCATCATCACCATCACCATTGAGTTTAAACCCGCTGATCAGCCTCGACTGTGCCTTCT
AAGGCCTGAGCTCGCTGATCAGCCTCGATCGAGGATCCAGACATGATAAGATACATTGATGAGTTTGGAC
AAACCACAACTAGAATGCAGTGAAAAAAATGCTTTATTTGTGAAATTTGTGATGCTATTGCTTTATTTGT
AACCATTATAAGCTGCAATAAACAAGTTAACAACAACAATTGCATTCATTTTATGTTTCAGGTTCAGGGG
GAGGTGTGGGAGGTTTTTTAAAGCAAGTAAAACCTCTACAAATGTGGTATGGCTGATTATGATCAGTCGA
CCGATGCCCTTGAGAGCCTTCAACCCAGTCAGCTCCTTCCGGTGGGCGCGGGGCATGACTATCGTCGCCG
CACTTATGACTGTCTTCTTTATCATGCAACTCGTAGGACAGGTGCCGGCAGCGCTCTGGGTCATTTTCGG
CGAGGACCGCTTTCGCTGGAGCGCGACGATGATCGGCCTGTCGCTTGCGGTATTCGGAATCTTGCACGCC
CTCGCTCAAGCCTTCGTCACTGGTCCCGCCACCAAACGTTTCGGCGAGAAGCAGGCCATTATCGCCGGCA
TGGCGGCCGACGCGCTGGGCTACGTCTTGCTGGCGTTCGCGACGCGAGGCTGGATGGCCTTCCCCATTAT
GATTCTTCTCGCTTCCGGCGGCATCGGGATGCCCGCGTTGCAGGCCATGCTGTCCAGGCAGGTAGATGAC
GACCATCAGGGACAGCTTCAAGGATCGCTCGCGGCTCTTACCAGCCAGCAAAAGGCCAGGAACCGTAAAA
AGGCCGCGTTGCTGGCGTTTTTCCATAGGCTCCGCCCCCCTGACGAGCATCACAAAAATCGACGCTCAAG
TCAGAGGTGGCGAAACCCGACAGGACTATAAAGATACCAGGCGTTTCCCCCTGGAAGCTCCCTCGTGCGC
TCTCCTGTTCCGACCCTGCCGCTTACCGGATACCTGTCCGCCTTTCTCCCTTCGGGAAGCGTGGCGCTTT
CTCAATGCTCACGCTGTAGGTATCTCAGTTCGGTGTAGGTCGTTCGCTCCAAGCTGGGCTGTGTGCACGA
ACCCCCCGTTCAGCCCGACCGCTGCGCCTTATCCGGTAACTATCGTCTTGAGTCCAACCCGGTAAGACAC
GACTTATCGCCACTGGCAGCAGCCACTGGTAACAGGATTAGCAGAGCGAGGTATGTAGGCGGTGCTACAG
AGTTCTTGAAGTGGTGGCCTAACTACGGCTACACTAGAAGGACAGTATTTGGTATCTGCGCTCTGCTGAA
GCCAGTTACCTTCGGAAAAAGAGTTGGTAGCTCTTGATCCGGCAAACAAACCACCGCTGGTAGCGGTGGT
TTTTTTGTTTGCAAGCAGCAGATTACGCGCAGAAAAAAAGGATCTCAAGAAGATCCTTTGATCTTTTCTA
CGGGGTCTGACGCTCAGTGGAACGAAAACTCACGTTAAGGGATTTTGGTCATGAGATTATCAAAAAGGAT
CTTCACCTAGATCCTTTTAAATTAAAAATGAAGTTTTAAATCAATCTAAAGTATATATGAGTAAACTTGG
TCTGACAGTTACCAATGCTTAATCAGTGAGGCACCTATCTCAGCGATCTGTCTATTTCGTTCATCCATAG
TTGCCTGACTCCCCGTCGTGTAGATAACTACGATACGGGAGGGCTTACCATCTGGCCCCAGTGCTGCAAT
GATACCGCGAGACCCACGCTCACCGGCTCCAGATTTATCAGCAATAAACCAGCCAGCCGGAAGGGCCGAG
CGCAGAAGTGGTCCTGCAACTTTATCCGCCTCCATCCAGTCTATTAATTGTTGCCGGGAAGCTAGAGTAA
GTAGTTCGCCAGTTAATAGTTTGCGCAACGTTGTTGCCATTGCTGCAGGCATCGTGGTGTCACGCTCGTC
GTTTGGTATGGCTTCATTCAGCTCCGGTTCCCAACGATCAAGGCGAGTTACATGATCCCCCATGTTGTGC
AAAAAAGCGGTTAGCTCCTTCGGTCCTCCGATCGTTGTCAGAAGTAAGTTGGCCGCAGTGTTATCACTCA
TGGTTATGGCAGCACTGCATAATTCTCTTACTGTCATGCCATCCGTAAGATGCTTTTCTGTGACTGGTGA
GTACTCAACCAAGTCATTCTGAGAATAGTGTATGCGGCGACCGAGTTGCTCTTGCCCGGCGTCAACACGG
GATAATACCGCGCCACATAGCAGAACTTTAAAAGTGCTCATCATTGGAAAACGTTCTTCGGGGCGAAAAC
TCTCAAGGATCTTACCGCTGTTGAGATCCAGTTCGATGTAACCCACTCGTGCACCCAACTGATCTTCAGC
ATCTTTTACTTTCACCAGCGTTTCTGGGTGAGCAAAAACAGGAAGGCAAAATGCCGCAAAAAAGGGAATA
AGGGCGACACGGAAATGTTGAATACTCATACTCTTCCTTTTTCAATATTATTGAAGCATTTATCAGGGTT
ATTGTCTCATGAGCGGATACATATTTGAATGTATTTAGAAAAATAAACAAATAGGGGTTCCGCGCACATT
TCCCCGAAAAGTGCCACCTGACGTCTAAGAAACCATTATTATCATGACATTAACCTATAAAAATAGGCGT
ATCACGAGGCCCTTTCGT
Features (pLannotate 1.2.2; 11 found; start..end, strand, type, name):
     56..2568    +  promoter       Ac5 promoter: Drosophila melanogaster actin 5C promoter
   2588..2653    +  CDS            N (fragment): REGN_LAMBD - Experimental evidence at protein level: Swiss-Prot protein existence level 1. Plays a role as a transcriptional antitermination factor that allows the virus to initiate its lytic phase. Activates expression of the delayed viral early genes by modifying host RNA polymerase (RNAP) into a form that is resistant to termination signals. This antitermination function requires the host NusA protein which serves to stabilize the interaction between antitermination protein N and host RNA polymerase. From Escherichia phage lambda (Bacteriophage lambda).
   2678..2704    +  CDS            3xHA (fragment): three tandem HA epitope tags
   2732..3082    +  CDS            Thor: 4EBP_DROME - Experimental evidence at protein level: Swiss-Prot protein existence level 1. Repressor of translation initiation that regulates eIF4E1 activity by preventing its assembly into the eIF4F complex (PubMed:11389445, PubMed:19804760, PubMed:25702871). Hypophosphorylated form competes with eIF4G1 and strongly binds to eIF4E1, leading to repress translation (PubMed:25702871). In contrast, hyperphosphorylated form dissociates from eIF4E1, allowing interaction between eIF4G1 and eIF4E1, leading to initiation of translation (PubMed:25702871). Acts as a regulator of various biological proce
   3113..3154    +  CDS            V5 tag: epitope tag from simian virus 5
   3254..3388    -  polyA_signal   SV40 poly(A) signal: SV40 polyadenylation signal
   3411..3495    -  CDS            large T antigen (fragment): large T antigen from SV40 (simian virus 40)
   3496..3966    +  CDS            TcR (fragment): tetracycline efflux protein; tet; confers resistance to tetracycline
   4010..4598    -  rep_origin     ori: high-copy-number ColE1/pMB1/pBR322/pUC origin of replication
   4769..5629    -  CDS            AmpR: β-lactamase; bla; confers resistance to ampicillin, carbenicillin, and related antibiotics
   5630..5734    -  promoter       AmpR promoter: bla
