[The description below was written by a language model from this plasmid's Addgene catalogue record and pLannotate feature annotations shown in this document.]
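Description:
pAc5.1B-lambdaN-HA-DmThor-CLL78AAA-V5His6_Z is an insect-cell expression plasmid of about 5.8 kb. The catalogue lists the backbone as unknown, although the name and the annotated parts point to a pAc5.1-type vector. It is propagated in E. coli through a ColE1/pUC-family origin and selected with ampicillin via a β-lactamase gene under its own bla promoter. The record lists it as low copy, although this origin type is usually annotated as high copy. Short fragments annotated as tetracycline resistance gene and SV40 large T antigen appear to be non-functional backbone remnants, and no marker for selection in insect cells is annotated.

Expression is driven by the constitutive Drosophila melanogaster actin 5C promoter and terminated by an SV40 polyadenylation signal. The open reading frame begins with a short fragment of the bacteriophage lambda N protein, followed by an HA epitope; the table labels it a 3xHA fragment, but its length corresponds to a single HA copy. Next comes the coding sequence of Drosophila Thor, the fly 4E-BP, a translational repressor that binds eIF4E and competes with eIF4G. The name indicates a CLL-to-AAA substitution around residue 78, and the depositor also notes two silent changes relative to the reference transcript. A V5 tag lies downstream, and the name implies a His6 tag that is not annotated; the record does not state whether these C-terminal tags are translated in frame with Thor.

The lambda N peptide binds BoxB RNA hairpins, so such fusions are generally used to tether a protein to a BoxB-containing reporter mRNA, though the record does not describe the assay. The stated purpose is insect expression of this Thor mutant, in the context of work on non-canonical eIF4E-binding motifs in 4E-BPs.
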