Addgene plasmid #148165: pAc5.1B-lambdaN-HA-DmThor-CLL78AAA-V5His6_Z
Purpose: Insect Expression of DmThor-CLL78AAA
Depositing lab: Elisa Izaurralde. Depositing organization: Max Planck Institute for Developmental Biology. Publication: 4E-BPs require non-canonical 4E-binding motifs and a lateral surface of eIF4E to repress translation. Igreja C, Peter D, Weiler C, Izaurralde E. Nat Commun. 2014 Sep 2;5:4790. doi: 10.1038/ncomms5790. PubMed 25179781.
Backbone
  Vector backbone: Unknown
  Vector type: Insect Expression
Growth in bacteria
  Bacterial resistance: Ampicillin, 100 μg/mL
  Growth temperature: 37°C
  Growth strain: DH5alpha
  Copy number: Low Copy
Gene/Insert
  Gene/Insert name: DmThor-CLL78AAA
  Species: D. melanogaster (fly)
  Mutation: two silent mutations compared to the sequence given by NCBI: NM_057947.4
  Entrez Gene: Thor (a.k.a. Dmel_CG8846, 153432_at, 43-BP, 4E-BP, 4E-BP1, 4EBP, 4e-BP, 4e-bp, 4eBP, 4ebp, BcDNA.HL08053, BcDNA:HL08053, CG8846, CT8705, Dm 4E-BP, Dmel\CG8846, Phas1, Thor/EIF4EBP, anon-WO0172774.158, d4E-BP, d4E-BP1, d4EBP, d4e-bp, d4eBP, dthor, eIF4E-BP, l(2)06270, l(2)k07736, l(2)k13517, pp20, thor)
  Cloning method: Unknown
Terms and licenses: Academic/Nonprofit Terms; Industry Terms: Not Available to Industry
Depositor comments: Plasmids from this collection were made available to the research community and donated after the lab closed. Please note that the sequence provided by the depositing laboratory may be theoretical/predicted or based on Sanger sequencing results. There may be discrepancies between sequencing results obtained by Addgene and the depositor sequence. If an Addgene verified sequence is not available, please contact before placing your order to request that our lab fully sequence the plasmid.
How to cite: pAc5.1B-lambdaN-HA-DmThor-CLL78AAA-V5His6_Z was a gift from Elisa Izaurralde (Addgene plasmid # 148165 ; http://n2t.net/addgene:148165 ; RRID:Addgene_148165)
